>Addgene plasmid #20695 | pcDNA3-myc3-Cul7 | addgene full sequence | sequence record 418615 | Addgene NGS Result
CTGTGCTCGACGTTGTCACTGAAGCGGGAAGGGACTGGCTGCTATTGGGCGAAGTGCCGGGGCAGGATCT
CCTGTCATCTCACCTTGCTCCTGCCGAGAAAGTATCCATCATGGCTGATGCAATGCGGCGGCTGCATACG
CTTGATCCGGCTACCTGCCCATTCGACCACCAAGCGAAACATCGCATCGAGCGAGCACGTACTCGGATGG
AAGCCGGTCTTGTCGATCAGGATGATCTGGACGAAGAGCATCAGGGGCTCGCGCCAGCCGAACTGTTCGC
CAGGCTCAAGGCGCGCATGCCCGACGGCGAGGATCTCGTCGTGACCCATGGCGATGCCTGCTTGCCGAAT
ATCATGGTGGAAAATGGCCGCTTTTCTGGATTCATCGACTGTGGCCGGCTGGGTGTGGCGGACCGCTATC
AGGACATAGCGTTGGCTACCCGTGATATTGCTGAAGAGCTTGGCGGCGAATGGGCTGACCGCTTCCTCGT
GCTTTACGGTATCGCCGCTCCCGATTCGCAGCGCATCGCCTTCTATCGCCTTCTTGACGAGTTCTTCTGA
GCGGGACTCTGGGGTTCGAAATGACCGACCAAGCGACGCCCAACCTGCCATCACGAGATTTCGATTCCAC
CGCCGCCTTCTATGAAAGGTTGGGCTTCGGAATCGTTTTCCGGGACGCCGGCTGGATGATCCTCCAGCGC
GGGGATCTCATGCTGGAGTTCTTCGCCCACCCCAACTTGTTTATTGCAGCTTATAATGGTTACAAATAAA
GCAATAGCATCACAAATTTCACAAATAAAGCATTTTTTTCACTGCATTCTAGTTGTGGTTTGTCCAAACT
CATCAATGTATCTTATCATGTCTGTATACCGTCGACCTCTAGCTAGAGCTTGGCGTAATCATGGTCATAG
CTGTTTCCTGTGTGAAATTGTTATCCGCTCACAATTCCACACAACATACGAGCCGGAAGCATAAAGTGTA
AAGCCTGGGGTGCCTAATGAGTGAGCTAACTCACATTAATTGCGTTGCGCTCACTGCCCGCTTTCCAGTC
GGGAAACCTGTCGTGCCAGCTGCATTAATGAATCGGCCAACGCGCGGGGAGAGGCGGTTTGCGTATTGGG
CGCTCTTCCGCTTCCTCGCTCACTGACTCGCTGCGCTCGGTCGTTCGGCTGCGGCGAGCGGTATCAGCTC
ACTCAAAGGCGGTAATACGGTTATCCACAGAATCAGGGGATAACGCAGGAAAGAACATGTGAGCAAAAGG
CCAGCAAAAGGCCAGGAACCGTAAAAAGGCCGCGTTGCTGGCGTTTTTCCATAGGCTCCGCCCCCCTGAC
GAGCATCACAAAAATCGACGCTCAAGTCAGAGGTGGCGAAACCCGACAGGACTATAAAGATACCAGGCGT
TTCCCCCTGGAAGCTCCCTCGTGCGCTCTCCTGTTCCGACCCTGCCGCTTACCGGATACCTGTCCGCCTT
TCTCCCTTCGGGAAGCGTGGCGCTTTCTCATAGCTCACGCTGTAGGTATCTCAGTTCGGTGTAGGTCGTT
CGCTCCAAGCTGGGCTGTGTGCACGAACCCCCCGTTCAGCCCGACCGCTGCGCCTTATCCGGTAACTATC
GTCTTGAGTCCAACCCGGTAAGACACGACTTATCGCCACTGGCAGCAGCCACTGGTAACAGGATTAGCAG
AGCGAGGTATGTAGGCGGTGCTACAGAGTTCTTGAAGTGGTGGCCTAACTACGGCTACACTAGAAGAACA
GTATTTGGTATCTGCGCTCTGCTGAAGCCAGTTACCTTCGGAAAAAGAGTTGGTAGCTCTTGATCCGGCA
AACAAACCACCGCTGGTAGCGGTGGTTTTTTTGTTTGCAAGCAGCAGATTACGCGCAGAAAAAAAGGATC
TCAAGAAGATCCTTTGATCTTTTCTACGGGGTCTGACGCTCAGTGGAACGAAAACTCACGTTAAGGGATT
TTGGTCATGAGATTATCAAAAAGGATCTTCACCTAGATCCTTTTAAATTAAAAATGAAGTTTTAAATCAA
TCTAAAGTATATATGAGTAAACTTGGTCTGACAGTTACCAATGCTTAATCAGTGAGGCACCTATCTCAGC
GATCTGTCTATTTCGTTCATCCATAGTTGCCTGACTCCCCGTCGTGTAGATAACTACGATACGGGAGGGC
TTACCATCTGGCCCCAGTGCTGCAATGATACCGCGAGACCCACGCTCACCGGCTCCAGATTTATCAGCAA
TAAACCAGCCAGCCGGAAGGGCCGAGCGCAGAAGTGGTCCTGCAACTTTATCCGCCTCCATCCAGTCTAT
TAATTGTTGCCGGGAAGCTAGAGTAAGTAGTTCGCCAGTTAATAGTTTGCGCAACGTTGTTGCCATTGCT
ACAGGCATCGTGGTGTCACGCTCGTCGTTTGGTATGGCTTCATTCAGCTCCGGTTCCCAACGATCAAGGC
GAGTTACATGATCCCCCATGTTGTGCAAAAAAGCGGTTAGCTCCTTCGGTCCTCCGATCGTTGTCAGAAG
TAAGTTGGCCGCAGTGTTATCACTCATGGTTATGGCAGCACTGCATAATTCTCTTACTGTCATGCCATCC
GTAAGATGCTTTTCTGTGACTGGTGAGTACTCAACCAAGTCATTCTGAGAATAGTGTATGCGGCGACCGA
GTTGCTCTTGCCCGGCGTCAATACGGGATAATACCGCGCCACATAGCAGAACTTTAAAAGTGCTCATCAT
TGGAAAACGTTCTTCGGGGCGAAAACTCTCAAGGATCTTACCGCTGTTGAGATCCAGTTCGATGTAACCC
ACTCGTGCACCCAACTGATCTTCAGCATCTTTTACTTTCACCAGCGTTTCTGGGTGAGCAAAAACAGGAA
GGCAAAATGCCGCAAAAAAGGGAATAAGGGCGACACGGAAATGTTGAATACTCATACTCTTCCTTTTTCA
ATATTATTGAAGCATTTATCAGGGTTATTGTCTCATGAGCGGATACATATTTGAATGTATTTAGAAAAAT
AAACAAATAGGGGTTCCGCGCACATTTCCCCGAAAAGTGCCACCTGACGTCGACGGATCGGGAGATCTCC
CGATCCCCTATGGTGCACTCTCAGTACAATCTGCTCTGATGCCGCATAGTTAAGCCAGTATCTGCTCCCT
GCTTGTGTGTTGGAGGTCGCTGAGTAGTGCGCGAGCAAAATTTAAGCTACAACAAGGCAAGGCTTGACCG
ACAATTGCATGAAGAATCTGCTTAGGGTTAGGCGTTTTGCGCTGCTTCGCGATGTACGGGCCAGATATAC
GCGTTGACATTGATTATTGACTAGTTATTAATAGTAATCAATTACGGGGTCATTAGTTCATAGCCCATAT
ATGGAGTTCCGCGTTACATAACTTACGGTAAATGGCCCGCCTGGCTGACCGCCCAACGACCCCCGCCCAT
TGACGTCAATAATGACGTATGTTCCCATAGTAACGCCAATAGGGACTTTCCATTGACGTCAATGGGTGGA
GTATTTACGGTAAACTGCCCACTTGGCAGTACATCAAGTGTATCATATGCCAAGTACGCCCCCTATTGAC
GTCAATGACGGTAAATGGCCCGCCTGGCATTATGCCCAGTACATGACCTTATGGGACTTTCCTACTTGGC
AGTACATCTACGTATTAGTCATCGCTATTACCATGGTGATGCGGTTTTGGCAGTACATCAATGGGCGTGG
ATAGCGGTTTGACTCACGGGGATTTCCAAGTCTCCACCCCATTGACGTCAATGGGAGTTTGTTTTGGCAC
CAAAATCAACGGGACTTTCCAAAATGTCGTAACAACTCCGCCCCATTGACGCAAATGGGCGGTAGGCGTG
TACGGTGGGAGGTCTATATAAGCAGAGCTCTCTGGCTAACTAGAGAACCCACTGCTTACTGGCTTATCGA
AATTAATACGACTCACTATAGGGAGACCCAAGCTATGGAGCAAAAGCTCATCTCAGAGGAAGATCTGGAA
TTAGAGCAAAAGCTCATCTCAGAGGAAGATCTGGAATTAGAGCAAAAGCTCATCTCAGAGGAAGATCTGG
AATTCAGGATCCTGGGAGAACTCCGCTACAGGGAATTCAGGGTGCCCCTGGGGCCCGGCTTACATGCCTA
TCCTGATGAGCTGATCCGCCAGCGCGTGGGCCATGATGGGCATCCTGAGTACCAGATCCGTTGGCTCATC
CTGCGGCGTGGCGATGAGGGGGACGGGGGCTCTGGCCAAGTGGACTGCAAGGCTGAGCACATCCTGCTGT
GGATGTCCAAGGATGAGATCTATGCCAACTGCCACAAGATGCTGGGCGAGGATGGCCAGGTCATCGGGCC
CTCCCAGGAGTCTGCAGGGGAGGTTGGGGCCCTGGACAAATCTGTGCTGGAGGAGATGGAAACCGATGTG
AAGTCCCTCATTCAGAGAGCCCTTCGGCAGCTGGAGGAGTGTGTGGGCACTATCCCTCCTGCTCCTCTAC
TTCACACTGTCCACGTGCTCAGCGCCTATGCCAGCATTGAGCCCCTCACTGGAGTATTCAAGGACCCAAG
GGTCCTGGACTTGCTCATGCACATGTTGAGTAGTCCTGATTATCAGATTCGCTGGAGTGCAGGCCGGATG
ATACAAGCCCTGTCCTCCCATGACGCTGGGACCCGGACTCAGATCCTTCTGTCACTGAGCCAACAAGAAG
CCATTGAGAAACACCTGGATTTTGACAGCCGCTGTGCTCTGCTAGCACTGTTTGCACAGGCCACGCTCTC
TGAACACCCCATGTCTTTCGAGGGCATTCAGCTACCACAGGTCCCAGGAAGGGTGCTCTTCTCCCTGGTG
AAGCGGTATTTGCATGTCACCTCGCTCCTGGATCAGCTGAACGACAGTGCTGCGGAGCCAGGAGCCCAGA
ACACCTCTGCTCCTGAGGAGTTGAGTGGGGAGAGGGGTCAACTGGAGCTGGAGTTCAGTATGGCCATGGG
CACCCTGATCTCGGAGCTGGTGCAAGCCATGCGCTGGGACCAGGCCTCAGACAGACCAAGGAGCTCAGCA
CGGTCCCCCGGTTCCATCTTCCAGCCTCAGCTGGCAGATGTGAGCCCAGGGCTCCCCGCTGCCCAGGCTC
AGCCCTCCTTCAGGAGGTCAAGACGTTTTCGCCCTCGTTCTGAGTTCGCAAGTGGCAATACCTATGCTTT
GTATGTGCGGGACACACTGCAGCCGGGGATGCGAGTGCGGATGCTGGATGATTATGAGGAGATCAGTGCC
GGGGATGAGGGCGAGTTTCGGCAGAGCAACAACGGTGTGCCTCCTGTGCAGGTATTTTGGGAGTCAACAG
GCCGCACCTATTGGGTGCACTGGCACATGCTGGAGATCTTGGGCTTTGAGGAAGACATTGAGGACATGGT
TGAGGCTGATGAGTACCAAGGGGCAGTGGCCAGTAGAGTCCTGGGTAGAGCCCTGCCTGCCTGGCGCTGG
AGGCCCATGACAGAACTCTATGCTGTGCCTTATGTGCTGCCTGAGGATGAGGACACTGAGGAGTGTGAAC
ACCTGACCCTGGCTGAGTGGTGGGAACTCCTCTTCTTCATCAAGAAGCTGGATGGACCTGACCATCAGGA
GGTTCTCCAGATCCTCCAGGAGAACCTAGATGGGGAGATTCTGGATGATGAGATCCTAGCTGAACTGGCC
GTGCCCATAGAATTGGCCCAGGACTTGCTGCTGACTCTGCCACAGCGACTCAATGACAGTGCCCTCAGGG
ACCTGATCAACTGCCATGTCTACAAGAAGTATGGGCCTGAAGCCCTAGCAGGGAACCAAGCCTACCCATC
CCTTCTAGAAGCCCAAGAAGATGTCCTCCTGCTAGACGCGCAGGCCCAGGCTAAGGACTCAGAAGATGCA
GCCAAAGTGGAAGCAAAAGAACCCCCATCTCAGAGTCCCAACACTCCCCTGCAGCGTCTGGTGGAGGGTT
ATGGTCCAGCTGGGAAAATCCTCCTGGATCTAGAGCAAGCCCTCAGCTCAGAGGGGACCCAGGAGAACAA
GGTCAAGCCACTCCTGCTGCAGCTGCAGCGGCAGCCGCAGCCCTTCCTGGCACTGATGCAGAGCCTGGAC
ACTCCGGAGACTAACAGGACCCTGCACCTGACTGTGCTGAGAATCCTGAAGCAGCTGGTGGACTTCCCCG
AGGCACTGCTGCTCCCCTGGCACGAGGCCGTGGATGCCTGCATGGCCTGCCTGCGGTCCCCAAACACTGA
TCGAGAGGTGCTCCAGGAACTGATTTTCTTCCTGCACCGCCTGACCTCAGTGAGCAGGGACTATGCCGTG
GTGCTGAATCAGCTGGGAGCAAGAGACGCTATCTCCAAGGCCCTGGAAAAGCACCTGGGAAAGCTGGAGC
TGGCTCAGGAGCTGCGGGACATGGTGTTCAAGTGTGAGAAGCATGCCCACCTCTACCGCAAACTCATCAC
CAACATCCTGGGAGGCTGCATCCAGATGGTGCTGGGCCAGATCGAAGACCACAGACGAACCCACCGGCCC
ATCAACATCCCTTTCTTTGATGTGTTCCTCAGATACCTGTGCCAGGGCTCCAGTGTGGAAGTGAAGGAGG
ACAAGTGCTGGGAGAAGGTGGAGGTGTCCTCCAACCCGCACCGGGCCAGCAAGCTGACGGACCACAACCC
CAAGACCTATTGGGAGTCCAACGGCAGCGCCGGCTCCCACTACATCACCCTGCACATGCGCCGGGGCATC
CTCATCAGGCAACTGACTCTGCTTGTGGCTAGTGAGGACTCGAGTTACATGCCGGCCCGAGTGGTGGTGT
GCGGGGGTGATAGCACTAGCTCTCTTCACACGGAACTCAACTCGGTGAATGTGATGCCCTCTGCCAGCCG
GGTGATCCTCCTGGAGAACCTGACCCGCTTCTGGCCCATCATCCAGATCCGCATAAAGCGCTGCCAGCAG
GGTGGCATTGATACGCGCATTCGGGGGTTAGAGATCCTAGGCCCCAAGCCCACGTTCTGGCCAGTGTTCC
GGGAGCAGCTCTGTCGTCACACACGCCTCTTCTACATGGTTCGGGCACAGGCCTGGAGCCAGGACATGGC
AGAGGACCGCAGGAGCCTCCTGCACCTGAGTTCTAGACTCAACGGTGCTCTGCGCCAGGAGCAGAATTTT
GCTGACCGCTTCCTCCCTGATGACGAGGCTGCCCAAGCTCTGGGCAAGACCTGCTGGGAGGCCCTGGTCA
GCCCCGTGGTGCAGAACATCACCTCCCCTGATGAGGATGGCATTAGCCCCCTGGGTTGGCTGCTGGACCA
GTACCTGGAGTGTCAGGAAGCTGTCTTCAACCCCCAGAGCCGCGGCCCAGCTTTCTTCTCGCGGGTGCGC
CGTCTCACTCACCTGCTGGTGCATGTCGAGCCCTGTGAGGCACCCCCTCCTGTGGTGGCCACTCCTCGGC
CCAAAGGCAGAAACAGAAGCCACGACTGGAGCTCCTTGGCTACCCGGGGCCTTCCAAGCAGCATCATGAG
AAACCTGACGCGCTGTTGGCGGGCCGTGGTGGAGAAGCAGGTGAACAATTTTCTGACCTCATCCTGGCGG
GATGATGACTTTGTGCCACGCTACTGTGAGCACTTTAATATTCTGCAGAACTCAAGCTCTGAACTGTTTG
GGCCTCGGGCAGCCTTCTTGCTGGCGCTGCAAAATGGCTGTGCGGGAGCCTTGCTGAAGCTCCCTTTTCT
CAAAGCTGCCCACGTGAGTGAGCAGTTCGCCCGGCACATTGACCAGCAGATCCAGGGCAGCCGGATCGGT
GGAGCCCAGGAAATGGAGAGGCTGGCACAGCTGCAGCAATGCCTGCAAGCTGTCCTGATTTTCTCCGGCT
TGGAGATAGCCACCACTTTTGAGCATTATTACCAGCACTACATGGCGGACCGTCTCCTGGGCGTGGTCTC
GAGCTGGCTGGAGGGGGCCGTGCTGGAGCAGATCGGTCCCTGCTTCCCCAACCGCCTCCCCCAGCAGATG
TTGCAGAGCCTGAGCACCTCTAAGGAGCTGCAGCGCCAGTTCCACGTCTACCAGCTCCAGCAGCTGGATC
AGGAACTCCTAAAGCTGGAGGATACAGAGAAGAAAATACAGGTGGGCCTTGGGGCCAGTGGCAAGGAGCA
CAAGAGCGAGAAGGAAGAGGAAGCTGGGGCAGCAGCAGTGGTGGATGTGGCGGAGGGAGAGGAGGAAGAG
GAGGAGAATGAGGACCTCTACTATGAAGGGGCAATGCCAGAAGTGTCTGTGCTTGTCCTGTCCCGACACT
CCTGGCCTGTTGCCTCAATCTGCCACACACTGAACCCCAGAACCTGCCTGCCCTCCTACCTGAGGGGCAC
TTTGAACAGATACTCCAACTTCTACAACAAGAGTCAGAGCCACCCTGCCCTTGAGCGAGGCTCACAGAGG
CGACTGCAGTGGACGTGGCTGGGCTGGGCTGAGCTGCAGTTTGGGAACCAGACCCTGCATGTGTCCACCG
TGCAGATGTGGCTACTGCTGTATCTCAACGACCTGAAGGCGGTCTCTGTGGAGAGTCTGCTGGCGTTCTC
AGGGCTCTCCGCAGACATGCTCAATCAGGCGATTGGGCCCCTCACCTCTTCAAGAGGCCCCCTGGACCTT
CACGAGCAAAAGGATATACCAGGAGGGGTCCTCAAGATTCGAGATGGCAGCAAGGAACCCAGGTCGAGAT
GGGACATTGTGCGGCTCATCCCACCTCAGACGTACCTGCAAGCTGAGGGTGAAGACGGCCAGAACTTGGA
GAAGAGACGGAATCTTCTGAACTGCCTCATCGTCCGAATCCTCAAGGCCCATGGAGATGAGGGGCTGCAC
ATTGACCAGCTTGTCTGTCTGGTGCTGGAGGCTTGGCAGAAGGGCCCGTGTCCTCCCAGGGGTTTGGTCA
GCAGCCTTGGTAAGGGGTCTGCATGCAGCAGCACTGACGTCCTCTCCTGCATCCTACACCTCCTGGGCAA
GGGCACGCTGAGACGCCATGACGACCGGCCCCAGGTGCTGTCCTATGCAGTCCCTGTGACTGTCATGGAG
CCTCACACTGAGTCCCTGAACCCAGGCTCCTCAGGCCCCAACCCACCCCTCACCTTCCATACCCTACAGA
TTCGCTCCCGGGGTGTGCCCTATGCCTCCTGCACTGCCACCCAGAGCTTCTCTACCTTCCGGTAGCCCTA
GACTTGGGGTCAGGGGAAGGTCGAGCATGCATCTAGAGGGCCCTATTCTATAGTGTCACCTAAATGCTAG
AGCTCGCTGATCAGCCTCGACTGTGCCTTCTAGTTGCCAGCCATCTGTTGTTTGCCCCTCCCCCGTGCCT
TCCTTGACCCTGGAAGGTGCCACTCCCACTGTCCTTTCCTAATAAAATGAGGAAATTGCATCGCATTGTC
TGAGTAGGTGTCATTCTATTCTGGGGGGTGGGGTGGGGCAGGACAGCAAGGGGGAGGATTGGGAAGACAA
TAGCAGGCATGCTGGGGATGCGGTGGGCTCTATGGCTTCTGAGGCGGAAAGAACCAGCTGGGGCTCTAGG
GGGTATCCCC
[124 nt withheld, positions 9531-9654]
C
[91 nt withheld, positions 9656-9746]
A
[49 nt withheld, positions 9748-9796]
CCTTTGACGTTGGAGTCCACGTTCTTT
[37 nt withheld, positions 9824-9860]
ACCCTATCTCGGTCTATTCTTTTGATTTATAAGGGATTTTGCCGATTTCGGCCTATTGGTTAAAAAATGA
GCTGATTTAACAAAAATTTAACGCGAATTAATTCTGTGGAATGTGTGTCAGTTAGGGTGTGGAAAGTCCC
CAGGCTCCCCAGCAGGCAGAAGTATGCAAAGCATGCATCTCAATTAGTCAGCAACCAGGTGTGGAAAGTC
CCCAGGCTCCCCAGCAGGCAGAAGTATGCAAAGCATGCATCTCAATTAGTCAGCAACCATAGTCCCGCCC
CTAACTCCGCCCATCCCGCCCCTAACTCCGCCCAGTTCCGCCCATTCTCCGCCCCATGGCTGACTAATTT
TTTTTATTTATGCAGAGGCCGAGGCCGCCTCTGCCTCTGAGCTATTCCAGAAGTAGTGAGGAGGCTTTTT
TGGAGGCCTAGGCTTTTGCAAAAAGCTCCCGGGAGCTTGTATATCCATTTTCGGATCTGATCAAGAGACA
GGATGAGGATCGTTTCGCATGATTGAACAAGATGGATTGCACGCAGGTTCTCCGGCCGCTTGGGTGGAGA
GGCTATTCGGCTATGACTGGGCACAACAGACAATCGGCTGCTCTGATGCCGCCGTGTTCCGGCTGTCAGC
GCAGGGGCGCCCGGTTCTTTTTGTCAAGACCGACCTGTCCGGTGCCCTGAATGAACTGCAGGACGAGGCA
GCGCGGCTATCGTGGCTGGCCACGACGGGCGTTCCTTGCGCAG
Features (pLannotate 1.2.2; 24 found; start..end, strand, type, name):
    581..739     +  CDS            ble (fragment): BLE_KLEPN - Experimental evidence at protein level: Swiss-Prot protein existence level 1. Binding protein with a strong affinity to the bleomycin family of antibiotics. Binds to CL990; an antimitotic-antibiotic compound. From Klebsiella pneumoniae.
    734..855     +  polyA_signal   SV40 poly(A) signal: SV40 polyadenylation signal
    928..944     -  protein_bind   lac operator: The lac repressor binds to the lac operator to inhibit transcription in E. coli. This inhibition can be relieved by adding lactose or isopropyl-β-D-thiogalactopyranoside (IPTG). lac repressor encoded by lacI
    952..982     -  promoter       lac promoter: promoter for the E. coli lac operon
    997..1018    -  protein_bind   CAP binding site: CAP binding activates transcription in the presence of cAMP. E. coli catabolite activator protein
   1031..1123    -  CDS            lacI (fragment): lac repressor; lacI; The lac repressor binds to the lac operator to inhibit transcription in E. coli. This inhibition can be relieved by adding lactose or isopropyl-β-D-thiogalactopyranoside (IPTG).
   1306..1894    -  rep_origin     ori: high-copy-number ColE1/pMB1/pBR322/pUC origin of replication
   2065..2925    -  CDS            AmpR: β-lactamase; bla; confers resistance to ampicillin, carbenicillin, and related antibiotics
   2926..3030    -  promoter       AmpR promoter: bla
   3089..3141    -  misc_feature   bom (fragment): basis of mobility region from pBR322
   3296..3675    +  enhancer       CMV enhancer: human cytomegalovirus immediate early enhancer
   3676..3879    +  promoter       CMV promoter: human cytomegalovirus (CMV) immediate early promoter
   3875..3908    +  LTR            5' LTR (truncated) (fragment): truncated 5' long terminal repeat (LTR) from HIV-1
   3924..3942    +  promoter       T7 promoter: promoter for bacteriophage T7 RNA polymerase
   3964..3987    +  CDS            3xMyc (fragment): 3 tandem Myc epitope tags
   4000..4023    +  CDS            3xMyc (fragment): 3 tandem Myc epitope tags
   4036..4059    +  CDS            3xMyc (fragment): 3 tandem Myc epitope tags
   4069..9162    +  CDS            CUL7: CUL7_HUMAN - Also known as KIAA0076. Experimental evidence at protein level: Swiss-Prot protein existence level 1. Core component of the 3M and Cul7-RING(FBXW8) complexes, which mediates the ubiquitination of target proteins. Core component of the 3M complex, a complex required to regulate microtubule dynamics and genome integrity. It is unclear how the 3M complex regulates microtubules, it could act by controlling the level of a microtubule stabilizer (PubMed:24793695). Interaction with CUL9 is required to inhibit CUL9 activity and ubiquitination of BIRC5 (PubMed:24793696). Core component of
   9217..9235    -  promoter       SP6 promoter: promoter for bacteriophage SP6 RNA polymerase
   9261..9485    +  polyA_signal   bGH poly(A) signal: bovine growth hormone polyadenylation signal
   9489..9510    +  promoter       SV40 promoter (fragment): SV40 enhancer and early promoter
   9531..9959    +  rep_origin     f1 ori (sequence partly withheld): f1 bacteriophage origin of replication; arrow indicates direction of (+) strand synthesis
   9973..10302   +  promoter       SV40 promoter: SV40 enhancer and early promoter
  10369..557     +  CDS            neo (across the origin): KKA2_KLEPN - Also known as kan, nptII. Experimental evidence at protein level: Swiss-Prot protein existence level 1. Resistance to kanamycin, neomycin, paromomycin, ribostamycin, butirosin and gentamicin B. From Klebsiella pneumoniae.
