[The description below was written by a language model from this plasmid's Addgene catalogue record and pLannotate feature annotations shown in this document.]
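Description:
pcDNA3-myc3-Cul7 is a mammalian expression plasmid carrying the human cullin 7 (CUL7, also known as KIAA0076) coding sequence in a pcDNA3 derivative that supplies three tandem Myc epitope tags upstream of the cloning site. The full sequence record is about 10.6 kb, consistent with a roughly 5.1 kb insert in a 5.5 kb backbone. In bacteria it replicates at high copy from a ColE1/pUC-type origin and is selected with ampicillin through the β-lactamase gene. An f1 origin is also present. For mammalian cells, an SV40 early promoter drives the neomycin phosphotransferase gene, followed by an SV40 polyadenylation signal, allowing G418 selection of stable transfectants. A few short annotated fragments (ble, lacI, lac promoter/operator, an HIV-1 LTR match) appear to be backbone remnants or incidental matches rather than functional parts.

The expression cassette consists of the human CMV immediate-early enhancer and promoter, a T7 promoter, the three Myc repeats, the CUL7 open reading frame and the bovine growth hormone polyadenylation signal, with an SP6 promoter in reverse orientation just downstream of the insert. The cDNA was inserted by restriction cloning, with the 5′ BamHI site retained and the 3′ SalI/XhoI junction destroyed, so the protein is produced as an N-terminally Myc-tagged fusion. CUL7 is the scaffold subunit of a cullin-RING ubiquitin ligase and of the 3M complex. The tag allows detection, immunoprecipitation and localisation of the overexpressed protein with anti-Myc antibodies. The associated publication used it in studying cytoplasmic CUL7, its binding to p53 and its effect on cell growth.
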