Addgene plasmid #20695: pcDNA3-myc3-Cul7
Depositing lab: Yue Xiong. Publication: Cytoplasmic localized ubiquitin ligase cullin 7 binds to p53 and promotes cell growth by antagonizing p53 function. Andrews P, He YJ, Xiong Y. Oncogene. 2006 Aug 3. 25(33):4534-48. 10.1038/sj.onc.1209490 PubMed 16547496.
Backbone
  Vector backbone: pcDNA3-myc3
  Backbone manufacturer: Invitrogen
  Backbone size w/o insert (bp): 5486
  Vector type: Mammalian Expression
  Selectable markers: G418
Growth in bacteria
  Bacterial resistance: Ampicillin, 100 μg/mL
  Growth temperature: 37°C
  Growth strain: DH5alpha
  Copy number: High Copy
Gene/Insert
  Gene/Insert name: cullin 7 (alt names: KIAA0076; CUL7)
  Species: H. sapiens (human)
  Insert size (bp): 5124
  GenBank ID: Q14999
  Entrez Gene: CUL7 (a.k.a. 3M1, CUL-7, KIAA0076, dJ20C7.5)
  Tag / fusion protein: Myc3 (N terminal on backbone)
  Cloning method: Restriction Enzyme; 5′ cloning site BamHI (not destroyed); 3′ cloning site SalI/ XhoI (destroyed during cloning)
  Sequencing primers: 5′ T7; 3′ SP6
Terms and licenses: Academic/Nonprofit Terms; Industry Terms: Not Available to Industry
How to cite: pcDNA3-myc3-Cul7 was a gift from Yue Xiong (Addgene plasmid # 20695 ; http://n2t.net/addgene:20695 ; RRID:Addgene_20695)
