>Addgene plasmid #20695 | pcDNA3-myc3-Cul7 | addgene partial sequence | sequence record 26650 | 20695 with CMV-f
AGCTCTCTGGCTAACTAGAGAACCCACTGCTTACTGGCTTATCGAAATTAATACGACTCACTATAGGGAG
ACCCAAGCTATGGAGCAAAAGCTCATCTCAGAGGAAGATCTGGAATTAGAGCAAAAGCTCATCTCAGAGG
AAGATCTGGAATTAGAGCAAAAGCTCATCTCAGAGGAAGATCTGGAATTCAGGATCCTGGGAGAACTCCG
CTACAGGGAATTCAGGGTGCCCCTGGGGCCCGGCTTACATGCCTATCCTGATGAGCTGATCCGCCAGCGC
GTGGGCCATGATGGGCATCCTGAGTACCAGATCCGTTGGCTCATCCTGCGGCGTGGCGATGAGGGGGACG
GGGGCTCTGGCCAAGTGGACTGCAAGGCTGAGCACATCCTGCTGTGGATGTCCAAGGATGAGATCTATGC
CAACTGCCACAAGATGCTGGGCGAGGATGGCCAGGTCATCGGGCCCTCCCAGGAGTCTGCAGGGGAGGTT
GGGGCCCTGGACAAATCTGTGCTGGAGGAGATGGAAACCGATGTGAAGTCCCTCATTCAGAGAGCCCTTC
GGCAGCTGGAGGAGTGTGTGGGCACTATCCCTCCTGCTCCTCTACTTCACACTGTCCACGTGCTCAGCGC
CTATGCCAGCATTGAGCCCCN
